Addgene plasmid #22704: FLAG-EglN2 wt-pBabe-Puro
Depositing lab: William Kaelin. Depositing organization: Dana-Farber Cancer Institute. Publication: Control of Cyclin D1 and Breast Tumorigenesis by the EglN2 Prolyl Hydroxylase. Zhang Q, Gu J, Li L, Liu J, Luo B, Cheung HW, Boehm JS, Ni M, Geisen C, Root DE, Polyak K, Brown M, Richardson AL, Hahn WC, Kaelin WG, Bommi-Reddy A. Cancer Cell. 2009 Nov 6. 16(5):413-24. 10.1016/j.ccr.2009.09.029 PubMed 19878873.
Backbone
  Vector backbone: pBabe-Puro
  Backbone size w/o insert (bp): 5145
  Vector type: Mammalian Expression, Retroviral
  Selectable markers: Puromycin
Growth in bacteria
  Bacterial resistance: Ampicillin, 100 μg/mL
  Growth temperature: 37°C
  Growth strain: DH5alpha
  Growth instructions: DH5alpha or XL1
  Copy number: High Copy
Gene/Insert
  Gene/Insert name: Egg laying Nine - 2 (EglN2) (alt name: prolyl hydroxylase 1 (PHD1))
  Species: H. sapiens (human)
  Insert size (bp): 1260
  Mutation: wt cDNA
  GenBank ID: BC036051
  Entrez Gene: EGLN2 (a.k.a. EIT-6, EIT6, HIF-PH1, HIFPH1, HPH-1, HPH-3, PHD1)
  Tag / fusion protein: FLAG (N terminal on insert)
  Cloning method: Restriction Enzyme; 5′ cloning site BamH I (not destroyed); 3′ cloning site EcoR I (not destroyed)
  Sequencing primers: 5′ pBabe-5'; 3′ pBabe-3'
Terms and licenses: Academic/Nonprofit Terms; Industry Terms: Not Available to Industry
How to cite: FLAG-EglN2 wt-pBabe-Puro was a gift from William Kaelin (Addgene plasmid # 22704 ; http://n2t.net/addgene:22704 ; RRID:Addgene_22704)
