[The description below was written by a language model from this plasmid's Addgene catalogue record and pLannotate feature annotations shown in this document.]
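Description:
FLAG-EglN2 wt-pBabe-Puro is a Moloney murine leukemia virus-based retroviral expression vector built on the pBabe-Puro backbone, carrying the wild-type human EGLN2 cDNA (also called prolyl hydroxylase 1, PHD1, or HIF-PH1) with an N-terminal FLAG epitope. The insert, about 1.26 kb, was placed between the BamHI and EcoRI sites, both of which remain intact, giving a full plasmid of roughly 6.4 kb. In bacteria the plasmid replicates from a high-copy ColE1/pUC-type origin and is selected through the β-lactamase gene with its own bla promoter, conferring ampicillin resistance.

The proviral portion is flanked by MMLV long terminal repeats. Downstream of the 5′ LTR sit a Ψ packaging signal and a truncated gag segment lacking its start codon, which together promote efficient encapsidation of the vector RNA when the viral proteins are supplied in trans by a packaging cell line. No separate internal promoter is annotated upstream of the FLAG-EGLN2 open reading frame, consistent with the standard pBabe arrangement in which the 5′ LTR drives the transgene. The short feature annotated as a 3xFLAG fragment corresponds in length to a single FLAG tag, matching the catalogue description. Following the insert, an SV40 enhancer/early promoter drives puromycin N-acetyltransferase, so transduced mammalian cells can be selected with puromycin. A small lacI fragment and a partial LTR remnant in the backbone appear to be non-functional leftovers.

The construct is suited to stable, integrated expression of epitope-tagged wild-type EglN2 in mammalian cells, allowing detection or immunoprecipitation through FLAG. The associated publication concerns EglN2 control of cyclin D1 and breast tumorigenesis.
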