Features (pLannotate 1.2.2; 13 found; start..end, strand, type, name):
      8..477     +  LTR            LTR: long terminal repeat from Moloney murine leukemia virus
    601..875     +  misc_feature   MESV Ψ (fragment): packaging signal of murine embryonic stem cell virus
    934..1350    +  CDS            gag (truncated): truncated Moloney murine leukemia virus (MMLV) gag gene lacking the start codon
   1369..1389    +  CDS            3xFLAG (fragment): three tandem FLAG® epitope tags
   1394..2611    +  CDS            EGLN2: EGLN2_HUMAN - Also known as EIT6 From Homo sapiens (Human).
   2649..2978    +  promoter       SV40 promoter: SV40 enhancer and early promoter
   2988..3587    +  CDS            PuroR: puromycin N-acetyltransferase; pac from Streptomyces; confers resistance to puromycin
   3686..4279    +  LTR            LTR: long terminal repeat from Moloney murine leukemia virus
   4288..4334    +  LTR            5' LTR (truncated) (fragment): truncated long terminal repeat from Moloney murine sarcoma virus
   4417..4465    -  CDS            lacI (fragment): lac repressor; lacI; The lac repressor binds to the lac operator to inhibit transcription in E. coli. This inhibition can be relieved by adding lactose or isopropyl-β-D-thiogalactopyranoside (IPTG).
   4651..5239    -  rep_origin     ori: high-copy-number ColE1/pMB1/pBR322/pUC origin of replication
   5417..6277    -  CDS            AmpR: β-lactamase; bla; confers resistance to ampicillin, carbenicillin, and related antibiotics
   6278..6382    -  promoter       AmpR promoter: bla
>Addgene plasmid #22704 | FLAG-EglN2 wt-pBabe-Puro | depositor full sequence | sequence record 10381 | Author sequence
CTGCAGCCTGAATATGGGCCAAACAGGATATCTGTGGTAAGCAGTTCCTGCCCCGGCTCAGGGCCAAGAA
CAGATGGAACAGCTGAATATGGGCCAAACAGGATATCTGTGGTAAGCAGTTCCTGCCCCGGCTCAGGGCC
AAGAACAGATGGTCCCCAGATGCGGTCCAGCCCTCAGCAGTTTCTAGAGAACCATCAGATGTTTCCAGGG
TGCCCCAAGGACCTGAAATGACCCTGTGCCTTATTTGAACTAACCAATCAGTTCGCTTCTCGCTTCTGTT
CGCGCGCTTCTGCTCCCCGAGCTCAATAAAAGAGCCCACAACCCCTCACTCGGGGCGCCAGTCCTCCGAT
TGACTGAGTCGCCCGGGTACCCGTGTATCCAATAAACCCTCTTGCAGTTGCATCCGACTTGTGGTCTCGC
TGTTCCTTGGGAGGGTCTCCTCTGAGTGATTGACTACCCGTCAGCGGGGGTCTTTCATTTGGGGGCTCGT
CCGGGATCGGGAGACCCCTGCCCAGGGACCACCGACCCACCACCGGGAGGTAAGCTGGCCAGCAACTTAT
CTGTGTCTGTCCGATTGTCTAGTGTCTATGACTGATTTTATGCGCCTGCGTCGGTACTAGTTAGCTAACT
AGCTCTGTATCTGGCGGACCCGTGGTGGAACTGACGAGTTCTGAACACCCGGCCGCAACCCTGGGAGACG
TCCCAGGGACTTTGGGGGCCGTTTTTGTGGCCCGACCTGAGGAAGGGAGTCGATGTGGAATCCGACCCCG
TCAGGATATGTGGTTCTGGTAGGAGACGAGAACCTAAAACAGTTCCCGCCTCCGTCTGAATTTTTGCTTT
CGGTTTGGAACCGAAGCCGCGCGTCTTGTCTGCTGCAGCATCGTTCTGTGTTGTCTCTGTCTGACTGTGT
TTCTGTATTTGTCTGAAAATTAGGGCCAGACTGTTACCACTCCCTTAAGTTTGACCTTAGATCACTGGAA
AGATGTCGAGCGGCTCGCTCACAACCAGTCGGTAGATGTCAAGAAGAGACGTTGGGTTACCTTCTGCTCT
GCAGAATGGCCAACCTTTAACGTCGGATGGCCGCGAGACGGCACCTTTAACCGAGACCTCATCACCCAGG
TTAAGATCAAGGTCTTTTCACCTGGCCCGCATGGACACCCAGACCAGGTCCCCTACATCGTGACCTGGGA
AGCCTTGGCTTTTGACCCCCCTCCCTGGGTCAAGCCCTTTGTACACCCTAAGCCTCCGCCTCCTCTTCTT
CCATCCGCGCCGTCTCTCCCCCTTGAACCTCCTCTTTCGACCCCGCCTCAATCCTCCCTTTATCCAGCCC
TCACTCCTTCTCTAGGCGCCGGCCGGATCCCGGAGGATGGACTACAAAGACGATGACGACAAGGACAGCC
CGTGCCAGCCGCAGCCCCTAAGTCAGGCTCTCCCTCAGTTACCAGGGTCTTCGTCAGAGCCCTTGGAGCC
TGAGCCTGGCCGGGCCAGGATGGGAGTGGAGAGTTACCTGCCCTGTCCCCTGCTCCCCTCCTACCACTGT
CCAGGAGTGCCTAGTGAGGCCTCGGCAGGGAGTGGGACCCCCAGAGCCACAGCCACCTCTACCACTGCCA
GCCCTCTTCGGGACGGTTTTGGCGGGCAGGATGGTGGTGAGCTGCGGCCGCTGCAGAGTGAAGGCGCTGC
AGCGCTGGTCACCAAGGGGTGCCAGCGATTGGCAGCCCAGGGCGCACGGCCTGAGGCCCCCAAACGGAAA
TGGGCCGAGGATGGTGGGGATGCCCCTTCACCCAGCAAACGGCCCTGGGCCAGGCAAGAGAACCAGGAGG
CAGAGCGGGAGGGTGGCATGAGCTGCAGCTGCAGCAGTGGCAGTGGTGAGGCCAGTGCTGGGCTGATGGA
GGAGGCGCTGCCCTCTGCGCCCGAGCGCCTGGCCCTGGACTATATCGTGCCCTGCATGCGGTACTACGGC
ATCTGCGTCAAGGACAGCTTCCTGGGGGCAGCACTGGGCGGTCGCGTGCTGGCCGAGGTGGAGGCCCTCA
AACGGGGTGGGCGCCTGCGAGACGGGCAGCTAGTGAGCCAGAGGGCGATCCCGCCGCGCAGCATCCGTGG
GGACCAGATTGCCTGGGTGGAAGGCCATGAACCAGGCTGTCGAAGCATTGGTGCCCTCATGGCCCATGTG
GACGCCGTCATCCGCCACTGCGCAGGGCGGCTGGGCAGCTATGTCATCAACGGGCGCACCAAGGCCATGG
TGGCGTGTTACCCAGGCAACGGGCTCGGGTACGTAAGGCACGTTGACAATCCCCACGGCGATGGGCGCTG
CATCACCTGTATCTATTACCTGAATCAGAACTGGGACGTTAAGGTGCATGGCGGCCTGCTGCAGATCTTC
CCTGAGGGCCGGCCCGTGGTAGCCAACATCGAGCCACTCTTTGACCGGTTGCTCATTTTCTGGTCTGACC
GGCGGAACCCCCACGAGGTGAAGCCAGCCTATGCCACCAGGTACGCCATCACTGTCTGGTATTTTGATGC
CAAGGAGCGGGCAGCAGCCAAAGACAAGTATCAGCTAGCATCAGGACAGAAAGGTGTCCAAGTACCTGTA
TCACAGCCGCCTACGCCCACCTAGGAATTCGCCAGCACAGTGGTCGACCCTGTGGAATGTGTGTCAGTTA
GGGTGTGGAAAGTCCCCAGGCTCCCCAGCAGGCAGAAGTATGCAAAGCATGCATCTCAATTAGTCAGCAA
CCAGGTGTGGAAAGTCCCCAGGCTCCCCAGCAGGCAGAAGTATGCAAAGCATGCATCTCAATTAGTCAGC
AACCATAGTCCCGCCCCTAACTCCGCCCATCCCGCCCCTAACTCCGCCCAGTTCCGCCCATTCTCCGCCC
CATGGCTGACTAATTTTTTTTATTTATGCAGAGGCCGAGGCCGCCTCGGCCTCTGAGCTATTCCAGAAGT
AGTGAGGAGGCTTTTTTGGAGGCCTAGGCTTTTGCAAAAAGCTTACCATGACCGAGTACAAGCCCACGGT
GCGCCTCGCCACCCGCGACGACGTCCCCAGGGCCGTACGCACCCTCGCCGCCGCGTTCGCCGACTACCCC
GCCACGCGCCACACCGTCGATCCGGACCGCCACATCGAGCGGGTCACCGAGCTGCAAGAACTCTTCCTCA
CGCGCGTCGGGCTCGACATCGGCAAGGTGTGGGTCGCGGACGACGGCGCCGCGGTGGCGGTCTGGACCAC
GCCGGAGAGCGTCGAAGCGGGGGCGGTGTTCGCCGAGATCGGCCCGCGCATGGCCGAGTTGAGCGGTTCC
CGGCTGGCCGCGCAGCAACAGATGGAAGGCCTCCTGGCGCCGCACCGGCCCAAGGAGCCCGCGTGGTTCC
TGGCCACCGTCGGCGTCTCGCCCGACCACCAGGGCAAGGGTCTGGGCAGCGCCGTCGTGCTCCCCGGAGT
GGAGGCGGCCGAGCGCGCCGGGGTGCCCGCCTTCCTGGAGACCTCCGCGCCCCGCAACCTCCCCTTCTAC
GAGCGGCTCGGCTTCACCGTCACCGCCGACGTCGAGTGCCCGAAGGACCGCGCGACCTGGTGCATGACCC
GCAAGCCCGGTGCCTGACGCCCGCCCCACGACCCGCAGCGCCCGACCGAAAGGAGCGCACGACCCCATGC
ATCGATAAAATAAAAGATTTTATTTAGTCTCCAGAAAAAGGGGGGAATGAAAGACCCCACCTGTAGGTTT
GGCAAGCTAGCTTAAGTAACGCCATTTTGCAAGGCATGGAAAAATACATAACTGAGAATAGAGAAGTTCA
GATCAAGGTCAGGAACAGATGGAACAGCTGAATATGGGCCAAACAGGATATCTGTGGTAAGCAGTTCCTG
CCCCGGCTCAGGGCCAAGAACAGATGGAACAGCTGAATATGGGCCAAACAGGATATCTGTGGTAAGCAGT
TCCTGCCCCGGCTCAGGGCCAAGAACAGATGGTCCCCAGATGCGGTCCAGCCCTCAGCAGTTTCTAGAGA
ACCATCAGATGTTTCCAGGGTGCCCCAAGGACCTGAAATGACCCTGTGCCTTATTTGAACTAACCAATCA
GTTCGCTTCTCGCTTCTGTTCGCGCGCTTCTGCTCCCCGAGCTCAATAAAAGAGCCCACAACCCCTCACT
CGGGGCGCCAGTCCTCCGATTGACTGAGTCGCCCGGGTACCCGTGTATCCAATAAACCCTCTTGCAGTTG
CATCCGACTTGTGGTCTCGCTGTTCCTTGGGAGGGTCTCCTCTGAGTGATTGACTACCCGTCAGCGGGGG
TCTTTCATTTCCGACTTGTGGTCTCGCTGCCTTGGGAGGGTCTCCTCTGAGTGATTGACTACCCGTCAGC
GGGGGTCTTCACATGCAGCATGTATCAAAATTAATTTGGTTTTTTTTCTTAAGTATTTACATTAAATGGC
CATAGTTGCATTAATGAATCGGCCAACGCGCGGGGAGAGGCGGTTTGCGTATTGGCGCTCTTCCGCTTCC
TCGCTCACTGACTCGCTGCGCTCGGTCGTTCGGCTGCGGCGAGCGGTATCAGCTCACTCAAAGGCGGTAA
TACGGTTATCCACAGAATCAGGGGATAACGCAGGAAAGAACATGTGAGCAAAAGGCCAGCAAAAGGCCAG
GAACCGTAAAAAGGCCGCGTTGCTGGCGTTTTTCCATAGGCTCCGCCCCCCTGACGAGCATCACAAAAAT
CGACGCTCAAGTCAGAGGTGGCGAAACCCGACAGGACTATAAAGATACCAGGCGTTTCCCCCTGGAAGCT
CCCTCGTGCGCTCTCCTGTTCCGACCCTGCCGCTTACCGGATACCTGTCCGCCTTTCTCCCTTCGGGAAG
CGTGGCGCTTTCTCATAGCTCACGCTGTAGGTATCTCAGTTCGGTGTAGGTCGTTCGCTCCAAGCTGGGC
TGTGTGCACGAACCCCCCGTTCAGCCCGACCGCTGCGCCTTATCCGGTAACTATCGTCTTGAGTCCAACC
CGGTAAGACACGACTTATCGCCACTGGCAGCAGCCACTGGTAACAGGATTAGCAGAGCGAGGTATGTAGG
CGGTGCTACAGAGTTCTTGAAGTGGTGGCCTAACTACGGCTACACTAGAAGGACAGTATTTGGTATCTGC
GCTCTGCTGAAGCCAGTTACCTTCGGAAAAAGAGTTGGTAGCTCTTGATCCGGCAAACAAACCACCGCTG
GTAGCGGTGGTTTTTTTGTTTGCAAGCAGCAGATTACGCGCAGAAAAAAAGGATCTCAAGAAGATCCTTT
GATCTTTTCTACGGGGTCTGACGCTCAGTGGAACGAAAACTCACGTTAAGGGATTTTGGTCATGAGATTA
TCAAAAAGGATCTTCACCTAGATCCTTTTAAATTAAAAATGAAGTTTGCGGCCGCAAATCAATCTAAAGT
ATATATGAGTAAACTTGGTCTGACAGTTACCAATGCTTAATCAGTGAGGCACCTATCTCAGCGATCTGTC
TATTTCGTTCATCCATAGTTGCCTGACTCCCCGTCGTGTAGATAACTACGATACGGGAGGGCTTACCATC
TGGCCCCAGTGCTGCAATGATACCGCGAGACCCACGCTCACCGGCTCCAGATTTATCAGCAATAAACCAG
CCAGCCGGAAGGGCCGAGCGCAGAAGTGGTCCTGCAACTTTATCCGCCTCCATCCAGTCTATTAATTGTT
GCCGGGAAGCTAGAGTAAGTAGTTCGCCAGTTAATAGTTTGCGCAACGTTGTTGCCATTGCTACAGGCAT
CGTGGTGTCACGCTCGTCGTTTGGTATGGCTTCATTCAGCTCCGGTTCCCAACGATCAAGGCGAGTTACA
TGATCCCCCATGTTGTGCAAAAAAGCGGTTAGCTCCTTCGGTCCTCCGATCGTTGTCAGAAGTAAGTTGG
CCGCAGTGTTATCACTCATGGTTATGGCAGCACTGCATAATTCTCTTACTGTCATGCCATCCGTAAGATG
CTTTTCTGTGACTGGTGAGTACTCAACCAAGTCATTCTGAGAATAGTGTATGCGGCGACCGAGTTGCTCT
TGCCCGGCGTCAACACGGGATAATACCGCGCCACATAGCAGAACTTTAAAAGTGCTCATCATTGGAAAAC
GTTCTTCGGGGCGAAAACTCTCAAGGATCTTACCGCTGTTGAGATCCAGTTCGATGTAACCCACTCGTGC
ACCCAACTGATCTTCAGCATCTTTTACTTTCACCAGCGTTTCTGGGTGAGCAAAAACAGGAAGGCAAAAT
GCCGCAAAAAAGGGAATAAGGGCGACACGGAAATGTTGAATACTCATACTCTTCCTTTTTCAATATTATT
GAAGCATTTATCAGGGTTATTGTCTCATGAGCGGATACATATTTGAATGTATTTAGAAAAATAAACAAAT
AGGGGTTCCGCGCACATTTCCCCGAAAAGTGCCAC
