>Addgene plasmid #22704 | FLAG-EglN2 wt-pBabe-Puro | addgene partial sequence | sequence record 28550 | 22704 with pBABE-5
TGGACTACAAAGACGATGACGACAAGGACAGCCCGTGCCAGCCGCAGCCCCTAAGTCAGGCTCTCCCTCA
GTTACCAGGGTCTTCGTCAGAGCCCTTGGAGCCTGAGCCTGGCCGGGCCAGGATGGGAGTGGAGAGTTAC
CTGCCCTGTCCCCTGCTCCCCTCCTACCACTGTCCAGGAGTGCCTAGTGAGGCCTCGGCAGGGAGTGGGA
CCCCCAGAGCCACAGCCACCTCTACCACTGCCAGCCCTCTTCGGGACGGTTTTGGCGGGCAGGATGGTGG
TGAGCTGCGGCCGCTGCAGAGTGAAGGCGCTGCAGCGCTGGTCACCAAGGGGTGCCAGCGATTGGCAGCC
CAGGGCGCACGGCCTGAGGCCCCCAAACGGAAATGGGCCGAGGATGGTGGGGATGCCCCTTCACCCAGCA
AACGGCCCTGGGCCAGGCAAGAGAACCAGGAGGCAGAGCGGGAGGGTGGCATGAGCTGCAGCTGCAGCAG
TGGCAGTGGTGAGGCCAGTGCTGGGCTGATGGAGGAGGCGCTGCCCTCTGCGCCCGAGCGCCTGGCCCTG
GACTATATCGTGCCCTGCATGCGGTACTACGGCATCTGCGTCAAGGACAGCTTCCTGGGGGCAGCACTGG
GCGGTCGC
